Addgene plasmid #195931: L1P33
Purpose: Level 1 PhiC31 cassette with LR dvp promoter : pLBD16-PhiC31NLS-tUBQ1
Depositing lab: Jennifer Nemhauser. Depositing organization: University of Washington. Publication: An integrase toolbox to record gene-expression during plant development. Guiziou S, Maranas CJ, Chu JC, Nemhauser JL. Nat Commun. 2023 Apr 3;14(1):1844. doi: 10.1038/s41467-023-37607-5. PubMed 37012288.
Backbone
  Vector backbone: pGII-L1-Rep
  Backbone size w/o insert (bp): 4708
  Vector type: Plant Expression
  Selectable markers: Hygromycin
Growth in bacteria
  Bacterial resistance: Kanamycin, 50 μg/mL
  Growth temperature: 37°C
  Growth strain: DH5alpha
  Copy number: High Copy
Gene/Insert
  Gene/Insert name: pLBD16-PhiC31NLS-tUBQ1
  Species: Synthetic
  Insert size (bp): 3352
  Cloning method: Restriction Enzyme; 5′ cloning site Unknown (unknown if destroyed)
Terms and licenses: Academic/Nonprofit Terms; Industry Terms: Not Available to Industry
Depositor comments: IS4 Transposon present in plasmid backbone. This is a known insertion and is not of any functional concern.
How to cite: L1P33 was a gift from Jennifer Nemhauser (Addgene plasmid # 195931 ; http://n2t.net/addgene:195931 ; RRID:Addgene_195931)
