[The description below was written by a language model from this plasmid's Addgene catalogue record and pLannotate feature annotations shown in this document.]
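Description:
L1P33 is a Level 1 plant expression construct built in the pGII-L1-Rep backbone, a pGreenII-style binary vector for T-DNA delivery. It carries a high-copy ColE1/pUC-type origin for propagation in E. coli, the pSa origin used by this vector family for replication in Agrobacterium, and a kanamycin resistance gene (aph(3')-Ia) for bacterial selection. Nopaline-type right and left border repeats delimit the T-DNA. Next to the left border, in reverse orientation, is a plant selection cassette in which the CaMV 35S promoter drives the hygromycin phosphotransferase gene (hph), ending in the CaMV polyadenylation signal. Residual lacZα and T7 promoter sequences flank the cloning site. The depositor notes a known IS4 transposon insertion in the backbone that is reported to have no functional consequence. An unannotated stretch and an RNA-OUT hit lie between the ColE1 origin and KanR and may relate to this insertion, though the table does not label it.

The payload, about 3.4 kb, is a synthetic transcription unit described as pLBD16-PhiC31NLS-tUBQ1: the LBD16 promoter, designated in the record as a lateral root development promoter, drives PhiC31 serine integrase fused to a nuclear localisation signal, followed by a UBQ1 terminator. The automated annotation does not identify these parts, leaving the region between the T7 promoter and the right border largely unannotated, so their arrangement rests on the catalogue description. The short yokD and CWINV2 fragment hits are probably incidental similarity matches. The construct belongs to an integrase toolbox for recording gene expression during plant development. In such a system, promoter-restricted integrase expression would be expected to recombine a separate target carrying PhiC31 attachment sites, heritably marking cells in which the promoter has been active.
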