Features (pLannotate 1.2.2; 15 found; start..end, strand, type, name):
     44..68      +  misc_feature   RB T-DNA repeat: right border repeat from nopaline C58 T-DNA
    159..747     -  rep_origin     ori: high-copy-number ColE1/pMB1/pBR322/pUC origin of replication
   2106..2175    +  ncRNA          RNA-OUT: Accession: RF00240 - RNA-OUT
   2256..3071    -  CDS            KanR: aminoglycoside phosphotransferase; aph(3')-Ia; confers resistance to kanamycin in bacteria or G418 (Geneticin®) in eukaryotes
   3256..3357    +  CDS            TRA2_ECOLX (fragment): Protein predicted: Swiss-Prot protein existence level 4. Required for transposition of transposon Tn903. From Escherichia coli.
   3362..3797    +  rep_origin     pSa ori: origin of replication from bacterial plasmid pSa
   3924..3946    +  misc_feature   LB T-DNA repeat: left border repeat from nopaline C58 T-DNA (truncated)
   3954..4130    -  polyA_signal   CaMV poly(A) signal: cauliflower mosaic virus polyadenylation signal
   4180..4344    -  CDS            yokD (fragment): YOKD_BACSU - Experimental evidence at protein level: Swiss-Prot protein existence level 1. May contribute to antibiotic resistance. From Bacillus subtilis (strain 168).
   4365..5387    -  CDS            hph: KHYB_ECOLX - Experimental evidence at protein level: Swiss-Prot protein existence level 1. The aminoglycoside phosphotransferases achieve inactivation of their antibiotic substrates by phosphorylation. Only phosphorylates hygromycin and closely related compounds such as demethyl analogs and destomycin. From Escherichia coli.
   5407..5752    -  promoter       CaMV 35S promoter: strong constitutive promoter from cauliflower mosaic virus
   5409..5455    -  promoter       minimal CaMV 35S promoter: minimal 35S promoter from cauliflower mosaic virus
   5833..5990    -  CDS            lacZα (fragment): LacZα fragment of β-galactosidase; lacZ fragment
   5993..6011    +  promoter       T7 promoter: promoter for bacteriophage T7 RNA polymerase
   9267..56      -  CDS            CWINV2 (fragment) (across the origin): INV2_ARATH - Also known as BFRUCT2. Experimental evidence at transcript level: Swiss-Prot protein existence level 2. From Arabidopsis thaliana (Mouse-ear cress).
>Addgene plasmid #195931 | L1P33 | addgene full sequence | sequence record 386966 | Addgene NGS Result
ACCACAGAATCAGGGGATAACGCAGGAAAGAACATGAAGGCCTTGACAGGATATATTGGCGGGTAAACTA
AGTCGCTGTATGTGTTTGTTTGAGATCTCATGTGAGCAAAAGGCCAGCAAAAGGCCAGGAACCGTAAAAA
GGCCGCGTTGCTGGCGTTTTTCCATAGGCTCCGCCCCCCTGACGAGCATCACAAAAATCGACGCTCAAGT
CAGAGGTGGCGAAACCCGACAGGACTATAAAGATACCAGGCGTTTCCCCCTGGAAGCTCCCTCGTGCGCT
CTCCTGTTCCGACCCTGCCGCTTACCGGATACCTGTCCGCCTTTCTCCCTTCGGGAAGCGTGGCGCTTTC
TCATAGCTCACGCTGTAGGTATCTCAGTTCGGTGTAGGTCGTTCGCTCCAAGCTGGGCTGTGTGCACGAA
CCCCCCGTTCAGCCCGACCGCTGCGCCTTATCCGGTAACTATCGTCTTGAGTCCAACCCGGTAAGACACG
ACTTATCGCCACTGGCAGCAGCCACTGGTAACAGGATTAGCAGAGCGAGGTATGTAGGCGGTGCTACAGA
GTTCTTGAAGTGGTGGCCTAACTACGGCTACACTAGAAGAACAGTATTTGGTATCTGCGCTCTGCTGAAG
CCAGTTACCTTCGGAAGAAGAGTTGGTAGCTCTTGATCCGGCAAACAAACCACCGCTGGTAGCGGTGGTT
TTTTTGTTTGCAAGCAGCAGATTACGCGCAGAAAAAAAGGATCTCAAGAAGATCCTTTGATCTTTTCTAC
GGGGTCTGACGCTCAGTGGAACGAAAACTCACGTTAAGGGATTTTGGTCATGAGATTATCAAAAAGGATC
TTCACCTAGATCCTTTTAAATTAAAAATGAAGTTTTAAATCAATCTAAAGTACTGAGAGATCCCCTCATA
ATTTCCCCAAAGCGTAACCATGTGTGAATAAATTTTGAGCTAGTAGGGTTGCAGCCACGAGTAAGTCTTC
CCTTGTTATTGTGTAGCCAGAATGCCGCAAAACTTCCATGCCTAAGCGAACTGTTGAGAGTACGTTTCGA
TTTCTGACTGTGTTAGCCTGGAAGTGCTTGTCCCAACCTTGTTTCTGAGCATGAACGCCCGCAAGCCAAC
ATGTTAGTTGAAGCATCAGGGCGATTAGCAGCATGATATCAAAACGCTCTGAGCTGCTCGTTCGGCTATG
GCGTAGGCCTAGTCCGTAGGCAGGACTTTTCAAGTCTCGGAAGGTTTCTTCAATCTGCATTCGCTTCGAA
TAGATATTAACAAGTTGTTTGGGTGTTCGAATTTCAACAGGTAAGTTAGTTGCTAGAACCCATGGCTCCT
TTGCCGACGCTGAGTAGATTTTAGGTGACGGGTGGTGACAATGAGTCCGTGTCGAGCGCTGATTTTTTCG
GCCTTTAGAGCGAGATTTATACAATAGAATTTGGCATGAGATTGGATTGCTTTTAGTCAGCCTCTTATAG
CCTAAAGTCTTTGAGTGACTAGATGACATATCATGTAAGTTGCTGATAGGTTTCCAGTTTTCCGCTCCTA
GGTCTGCATATTGTACTTTTCCTCTTACTCGACTTAACCAGTACCAACCCAGCTTCTCAACGGATTTATA
CCATGGCACTTTAAAGCCAGCATCACTGACAATGAGCGGTGTGGTGTTACTCGGTAGAATGCTCGCAAGG
TCGGCTAGAAATTGGTCATGAGCTTTCTTTGAACATTGCTCTGAAAGCGGGAACGCTTTCTCATAAAGAG
TAACAGAACGACCGTGTAGTGCGACTGAAGCTCGCAATACCATAAGTCGTTTTTGCTCACGAATATCAGA
CCAGTCAACAAGTACAATGGGCATCGTATTGCCCGAACAGATAAAGCTAGCATGCCAACGGTATACAGCG
AGTCGCTCTTTGTGGAGGTGACGATTACCTAACAATCGGTCGATTCGTTTGATGTTATGTTTTGTTCTCG
CTTTGGTTGGCAGGTTACGGCCAAGTTCGGTAAGAGTGAGAGTTTTACAGTCAAGTAATGCGTGGCAAGC
CAACGTTAAGCTGTTGAGTCGTTTTAAGTGTAATTCGGGGCAGAATTGGTAAAGAGAGTCGTGTAAAATA
TCGAGTTCGCACATCTTGTTGTCTGATTATTGATTTTTCGCGAAACCATTTGATCATATGACAAGATGTG
TATCCACCTTAACTTAATGATTTTTACCAAAATCATTAGGGGATTCATCAGTCTAAAGTATATATGTGTA
ACATTGGTCTAGTGATTAGAAAAACTCATCGAGCATCAAATGAAACTGCAATTTATTCATATCAGGATTA
TCAATACCATATTTTTGAAAAAGCCGTTTCTGTAATGAAGGAGAAAACTCACCGAGGCAGTTCCATAGGA
TGGCAAGATCCTGGTATCGGTCTGCGATTCCGACTCGTCCAACATCAATACAACCTATTAATTTCCCCTC
GTCAAAAATAAGGTTATCAAGTGAGAAATCACCATGAGTGACGACTGAATCCGGTGAGAATGGCAAAAGT
TTATGCATTTCTTTCCAGACTTGTTCAACAGGCCAGCCATTACGCTCGTCATCAAAATCACTCGCATCAA
CCAAACCGTTATTCATTCGTGATTGCGCCTGAGCGAGACGAAATACGCGATCGCTGTTAAAAGGACAATT
ACAAACAGGAATCGAATGCAACCGGCGCAGGAACACTGCCAGCGCATCAACAATATTTTCACCTGAATCA
GGATATTCTTCTAATACCTGGAATGCTGTTTTCCCTGGGATCGCAGTGGTGAGTAACCATGCATCATCAG
GAGTACGGATAAAATGCTTGATGGTCGGAAGAGGCATAAATTCCGTCAGCCAGTTTAGTCTGACCATCTC
ATCTGTAACATCATTGGCAACGCTACCTTTGCCATGTTTCAGAAACAACTCTGGCGCATCGGGCTTCCCA
TACAATCGGTAGATTGTCGCACCTGATTGCCCGACATTATCGCGAGCCCATTTATACCCATATAAATCAG
CATCCATGTTGGAATTTAATCGCGGCCTTGAGCAAGACGTTTCCCGTTGAATATGGCTCATAACACCCCT
TGTATTACTGTTTATGTAAGCAGACAGTTTTATTGTTCATGATGATATATTTTTATCTTGTGCAATGTAA
CATCAGAGATTTTGAGACACAACGTGGCTTTGTTGAATAAATCGAACTTTTGCTGAGTTGAAGGATCAGA
TCACGCATCTTCCCGACAACGCAGACCGTTCCGTGGCAAAGCAAAAGTTCAAAATCACCAACTGGTCCAC
CTACAACAAAGCTCTCATCAACCGTGGCTCCCTCACTTTCTGGCTGGATGATGGGGCGATTCAGGCGATC
CCCATCCAACAGCCCGCCGTCGAGCGGGCTTTTTTATCCCCGGAAGCCTGTGGATAGAGGGTAGTTATCC
ACGTGAAACCGCTAATGCCCCGCAAAGCCTTGATTCACGGGGCTTTCCGGCCCGCTCCAAAAACTATCCA
CGTGAAATCGCTAATCAGGGTACGTGAAATCGCTAATCGGAGTACGTGAAATCGCTAATAAGGTCACGTG
AAATCGCTAATCAAAAAGGCACGTGAGAACGCTAATAGCCCTTTCAGATCAACAGCTTGCAAACACCCCT
CGCTCCGGCAAGTAGTTACAGCAAGTAGTATGTTCAATTAGCTTTTCAATTATGAATATATATATCAATT
ATTGGTCGCCCTTGGCTTGTGGACAATGCGCTACGCGCACCGGCTCCGCCCGTGGACAACCGCAAGCGGT
TGCCCACCGTCGAGCGCCTTTGCCCACAACCCGGCGGCCGGCCGCAACAGATCGTTTTATAAATTTTTTT
TTTTGAAAAAGAAAAAGCCCGAAAGGCGGCAACCTCTCGGGCTTCTGGATTTCCGATCCCCGGAATTAGA
TCTTGGCAGGATATATTGTGGTGTAACGTTATCGATCTGGATTTTAGTACTGGATTTTGGTTTTAGGAAT
TAGAAATTTTATTGATAGAAGTATTTTACAAATACAAATACATACTAAGGGTTTCTTATATGCTCAACAC
ATGAGCGAAACCCTATAAGAACCCTAATTTCCCTTATCGGGAAACTACTCACACATTATTTATGGAGAAA
ATAGAGAGAGATAGATTTGTAGAGAGAGACTGGTGATTTCAGCGTACCGAATTAATTCCTGAATCACTGC
GACCGGCCCTCCCGCGACCCAGCCGAGCGAGCTTAGCGAACTGTGGACGAGAACTGTGCCACCAAGCGTA
AGGCCGTTCTCTCGCATTTGCCTTGCTAGGCTCGCGCGAGTTGCTGGCTGAGGCGTTCTCGAAATCAGCT
CTTGTTCGGTCGGCATCTACTCTATTCCTTTGCCCTCGGACGAGTGCTGGGGCGTCGGTTTCCACTATCG
GCGAGTACTTCTACACAGCCATCGGTCCAGACGGCCGCGCTTCTGCGGGCGATTTGTGTACGCCCGACAG
TCCCGGCTCCGGATCGGACGATTGCGTCGCATCGACCCTGCGCCCAAGCTGCATCATCGAAATTGCCGTC
AACCAAGCTCTGATAGAGTTGGTCAAGACCAATGCGGAGCATATACGCCCGGAGCCTTGGCGATCCTGCA
AGCTCCGGATGCCTCCGCTCGAAGTAGCGCGTCTGCTGCTCCATACAAGCCAACCACGGCCTCCAGAAGA
AGATGTTGGCGACCTCGTATTGGGAATCCCCGAACATCGCCTCGCTCCAGTCAATGACCGCTGTTATGCG
GCCATTGTCCGTCAGGACATTGTTGGAGCCGAAATCCGCGTGCACGAGGTGCCGGACTTCGGGGCAGTCC
TCGGCCCAAAGCATCAGCTCATCGAGAGCCTGCGCGACGGACGCACTGACGGTGTCGTCCATCACAGTTT
GCCAGTGATACACATGGGGATCAGCAATCGCGCATATGAAATCACGCCATGTAGTGTATTGACCGATTCC
TTGCGGTCCGAATGGGCCGAACCCGCTCGTCTGGCTAAGATCGGCCGCAGCGATAGCATCCATAGCCTCC
GCGACCGGCTGAAGAACAGCGGGCAGTTCGGTTTCAGGCAGGTCTTGCAACGTGACACCCTGTGCACGGC
GGGAGATGCAATAGGTCAGGCTCTCGCTGAACTCCCCAATGTCAAGCACTTCCGGAATCGGGAGCGCGGC
CGATGCAAAGTGCCGATAAACATAACGATCTTTGTAGAAACCATCGGCGCAGCTATTTACCCGCAGGACA
TATCCACGCCCTCCTACATCGAAGCTGAAAGCACGAGATTCTTCGCCCTCCGAGAGCTGCATCAGGTCGG
AGACGCTGTCGAACTTTTCGATCAGAAACTTCTCGACAGACGTCGCGGTGAGTTCAGGCTTTTTCATAGG
GGGGATCAGCTTGGGCTGTCCTCTCCAAATGAAATGAACTTCCTTATATAGAGGAAGGGTCTTGCGAAGG
ATAGTGGGATTGTGCGTCATCCCTTACGTCAGTGGAGATGTCACATCAATCCACTTGCTTTGAAGACGTG
GTTGGAACGTCTTCTTTTTCCACGATGCTCCTCGTGGGTGGGGGTCCATCTTTGGGACCACTGTCGGCAG
AGGCATCTTGAATGATAGCCTTTCCTTTATCGCAATGATGGCATTTGTAGGAGCCACCTTCCTTTTCTAC
TGTCCTTTCGATGAAGTGACAGATAGCTGGGCAATGGAATCCGAGGAGGTTTCCCGAAATTACCCTTTGT
TGAAAAGTCTCAATAGCCCTTTGGTCTTCTGAGACTGTATCTTTGACATTTTTGGAGTAGGGGTACGATA
ACATTAACGCTTACAATTTCCATTCGCCATTCAGGCTGCGCAACTGTTGGGAAGGGCGATCGGTGCGGGC
CTCTTCGCTATTACGCCAGCTGGCGAAAGGGGGATGTGCTGCAAGGCGATTAAGTTGGGTAACGCCAGGG
TTTTCCCAGTCACGACGTTGTAAAACGACGGCCAGTGAATTGTAATACGACTCACTATAGGGCTTGGAGT
GCCATTATTGATTGTCTCCTTAGAATCCAACATGTGACCCTCCATTGTCTACCATTCACACCCTTTGGCT
CACTCGATAAATTTGGACATTAATTGCATTCATTTTATTTGTAAGAACCAGAATCTCAGTAGATGTTATT
TGTGTTGAGTAAACTGTTGTTATTTATAGACTAGGCTATTCTTCGTATACACTTTGATACTGATTTTTAG
TTCATCATCTATCTACCGACTAAATATAGTGTTTCTATGTGGCTTCTCCTCAAATGTCAAATTTATTTCT
TTAATGTTGTTTGAGTTTCAAACTTGCAAAGTGCAAACCAATTTTGGTTGTTATACTAAAACCACACATA
TAATTAAAGACACCCACTATAGCATAAAATTCGTCGTGTAAGCAATTTTACTATAGTCTAAACTCCATAA
AAGGACGTCGAAAAATATTGTGATATTGGAATTATAGTGTCAGTTTGTTTTTCTTTGGGCAAATGGATTG
TAGTTTCATTATATATTACAATTTATAAACGAAACGATAAGTATGGCTCATACTTTAGTGATGGAGAATT
AAAGTATTTTATATTCAGAGATGACACAATATGGTAGACCAAAAATAACTAATTAAAATAGTATCATATT
AGATATTTATATGTGATTGTAAATTTGATCATTGAGTGAACATTTTAAATTAGTATGCCCAAGAAAGAAA
AGAAAAAAAAAAAACTCTTTCTCTCTCATGATAATGTTCCTTTTATAAAATCCACCCAAAGACACCAAAC
ACTTCTCCATCATCATTTCATTTCTTGTTCTTTTTCCACCATCACCATTTCCTAGTTCGCTCGTGCACAT
CTCCGACGATCCCAATTCTAAAATCATCACTTCTTCCAATCTTTTCAACATCTCTTCAAAATATCCAGTC
AACAAAAAAAAAAGTACTTAAAACAAGGAAACCCCTTCTTTCTTTTTGTACATATAACATAAAAATCATC
ACTTTTTTGTTCGTTTCGCCGAATGGACACGTATGCCGGCGCTTATGATAGACAATCAAGAGAAAGAGAG
AACTCTTCTGCCGCCTCTCCAGCTACACAGAGATCTGCCAACGAGGATAAAGCTGCTGATTTACAAAGAG
AGGTAGAGAGAGATGGGGGTAGGTTTAGATTTGTGGGTCATTTCTCTGAGGCTCCTGGTACATCAGCCTT
TGGTACTGCTGAACGGCCTGAATTTGAAAGAATATTAAATGAGTGTCGGGCCGGTCGACTAAATATGATA
ATAGTTTATGATGTATCTAGGTTCAGTAGACTCAAAGTTATGGATGCAATTCCGATCGTGAGCGAGCTAC
TTGCACTCGGTGTTACTATCGTAAGTACACAAGAAGGTGTATTCAGGCAGGGTAATGTGATGGACCTTAT
ACACCTTATTATGCGACTCGACGCTAGCCATAAAGAGTCATCACTGAAGAGTGCTAAAATCTTGGACACC
AAGAACCTGCAAAGGGAGCTTGGAGGCTATGTAGGAGGAAAAGCTCCGTATGGTTTCGAACTCGTGAGTG
AGACAAAAGAGATTACCAGAAATGGTAGGATGGTGAACGTGGTTATTAATAAGCTAGCTCATAGCACAAC
CCCTCTCACAGGGCCTTTTGAGTTCGAACCTGACGTTATTAGATGGTGGTGGAGAGAGATCAAAACTCAC
AAACATCTTCCATTTAAGCCAGGTAGCCAGGCTGCTATCCACCCTGGATCTATCACTGGGCTTTGTAAAA
GGATGGATGCTGACGCAGTGCCAACTCGAGGGGAAACAATCGGTAAGAAGACTGCATCTTCCGCTTGGGA
TCCCGCTACAGTTATGAGAATCCTTCGGGATCCGCGTATTGCTGGATTCGCCGCAGAAGTCATTTATAAG
AAAAAACCTGATGGTACTCCTACTACAAAAATCGAAGGTTATAGGATCCAAAGGGATCCTATTACTTTGC
GTCCAGTTGAATTAGACTGTGGACCGATCATCGAACCTGCCGAGTGGTACGAGTTGCAGGCCTGGCTTGA
TGGTAGAGGGCGTGGAAAGGGTTTATCTCGGGGACAGGCAATTTTGTCAGCAATGGATAAGCTTTATTGT
GAGTGTGGGGCTGTTATGACATCAAAACGTGGAGAAGAGTCAATCAAGGATTCTTACAGGTGCAGACGTC
GTAAAGTGGTGGACCCTTCTGCTCCAGGACAGCATGAGGGTACATGCAACGTTTCTATGGCTGCTCTTGA
TAAATTTGTGGCCGAACGTATTTTCAACAAGATTAGACACGCTGAAGGGGATGAGGAAACTTTAGCTCTT
CTTTGGGAGGCTGCCCGGCGTTTTGGTAAGCTAACAGAGGCACCAGAAAAAAGTGGCGAAAGAGCTAATT
TGGTAGCCGAAAGAGCAGACGCCTTGAATGCATTGGAAGAACTTTACGAAGATAGGGCTGCCGGAGCATA
TGATGGACCAGTTGGTCGGAAGCATTTCAGGAAGCAACAAGCTGCACTAACTTTGAGACAGCAAGGCGCA
GAGGAGCGACTCGCAGAGCTTGAGGCCGCCGAGGCCCCAAAGCTTCCACTCGATCAATGGTTTCCTGAGG
ATGCCGACGCTGATCCTACAGGTCCAAAGAGCTGGTGGGGAAGAGCTAGCGTAGACGATAAGAGAGTGTT
TGTGGGTCTATTTGTTGACAAGATTGTAGTTACTAAGTCCACTACGGGTCGAGGACAGGGCACTCCCATC
GAAAAGAGAGCCAGTATTACCTGGGCAAAGCCTCCAACCGATGATGATGAAGACGATGCACAAGATGGTA
CCGAGGATGTGGCAGCACCAAAAAAAAAGAGGAAGGTGTAAGCTTAGAGACTCTTATCAAGAATCCCATC
TCTTGCTTGCTTTTTTTTGTTGTCTTCCCTTTGATAGGGTTTGTTTTTCTTGTTTCAGTGACTTTCTATG
TTAAAAGATAATGTCAGTAAAAGGATTTGGTTTTCTATTATTCTGAATCGATTACGGAAGATTCTTGCTT
AATTCCAATCTATACAAGTATCGTGAAATAATGACCGTTTATGTGATTAGGAGACGTGTTTCATTAATAA
AATATAAGATCAATACATTGTTAGTAGTGATAAACTATGTACAAATTGTATTGATTGTAAAAGAAACACA
ATAGGTTCCTTTTTTCTACAATATATTGTGACAGACTCTCTGTTTTAACGAATGAATTAAATTTGTCAAC
GAAAAAATTAAAGAATGATGTGATCACTTTGCACCTTGGTTCATCTTCAGAGGCTTCTGCATGTTCCATG
CATTGAGGCTCTCTACGGTCACAGGTTGTGAGCCGTTGTTAAAGACAAACAAATGCGCT
